Addgene plasmid #102707: pMA_Level 2Γ
Purpose: Mobius Assembly Level 2 Acceptor Vector Γ
Depositing lab: Naomi Nakayama. Depositing organization: University of Edinburgh. Publication: Mobius Assembly: A versatile Golden-Gate framework towards universal DNA assembly. Andreou AI, Nakayama N. PLoS One. 2018 Jan 2;13(1):e0189892. doi: 10.1371/journal.pone.0189892. eCollection 2018. PubMed 29293531.
Backbone
  Vector backbone: pSB1C3
  Backbone manufacturer: BioBricks Foundation
  Backbone size w/o insert (bp): 2039
  Total vector size (bp): 2980
  Vector type: Synthetic Biology
Growth in bacteria
  Bacterial resistance: Chloramphenicol, 25 μg/mL
  Growth temperature: 37°C
  Growth strain: DH5alpha
  Copy number: High Copy
Gene/Insert
  Gene/Insert name: J23106:B0034:sfGFP:rrnBT1-T7TE
  Insert size (bp): 941
  Cloning method: Restriction Enzyme; 5′ cloning site EcoRI (not destroyed); 3′ cloning site PstI (not destroyed)
  Sequencing primers: 5′ tgccacctgacgtctaagaa; 3′ attaccgcctttgagtgagc
Terms and licenses: Academic/Nonprofit Terms; Industry Terms: Not Available to Industry
How to cite: pMA_Level 2Γ was a gift from Naomi Nakayama (Addgene plasmid # 102707 ; http://n2t.net/addgene:102707 ; RRID:Addgene_102707)
