[The description below was written by a language model from this plasmid's Addgene catalogue record and the feature table of its GenBank file.]
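Description:
pMA_Level 2Γ is a small (2,980 bp) bacterial cloning vector that serves as the Γ member of the Level 2 acceptor set in Mobius Assembly, a Golden Gate–style hierarchical DNA assembly framework. It is built on the BioBricks pSB1C3 backbone, so it replicates in E. coli at high copy from a ColE1/pMB1-type origin and is selected with chloramphenicol through the cat (chloramphenicol acetyltransferase) gene, which is followed by a lambda t0 terminator. Additional backbone terminators, including a his operon terminator and a putative bacterial terminator, flank the cloning region and help insulate it from transcription elsewhere in the plasmid.

The 941 bp insert, placed between retained EcoRI and PstI sites, is a constitutive bacterial reporter cassette: the J23106 promoter, the strong B0034 ribosome binding site, superfolder GFP, and a composite rrnB T1–T7Te double terminator. The feature table annotates the RBS and both terminators but not the promoter or the sfGFP coding sequence. The roughly 730 bp unannotated stretch between the terminators and the RBS fits the reporter gene, and the order of the parts suggests the cassette lies on the reverse strand relative to the map numbering. In acceptor vectors of this kind, such a visible marker typically acts as a drop-out cassette, so that colonies in which assembled DNA has replaced it can be recognised by loss of fluorescence. The record itself does not describe this screening role, the Type IIS enzyme sites, or the overhangs that distinguish the Γ vector from its siblings. The stated use is to receive multi-part assemblies at Level 2 of the Mobius Assembly workflow.
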