LOCUS       Exported 2980 bp ds-DNA circular SYN 13-MAY-2021
DEFINITION  Mobius Assembly Level 2 Acceptor Vector Gamma.
ACCESSION   .
VERSION     .
KEYWORDS    pMA_Level 2-Gamma
SOURCE      synthetic DNA construct
  ORGANISM  synthetic DNA construct
REFERENCE   1 (bases 1 to 2980)
  AUTHORS   Andreou AI, Nakayama N
  TITLE     Mobius Assembly: A versatile Golden-Gate framework towards universal
            DNA assembly.
  JOURNAL   PLoS One. 2018 Jan 2;13(1):e0189892. doi:
            10.1371/journal.pone.0189892. eCollection 2018.
  PUBMED    29293531
REFERENCE   2 (bases 1 to 2980)
  AUTHORS   .
  TITLE     Direct Submission
  JOURNAL   Exported May 13, 2021 from SnapGene Server 1.1.58
            http://www.snapgene.com
FEATURES             Location/Qualifiers
     source          1..2980
                     /organism="synthetic DNA construct"
                     /mol_type="other DNA"
     terminator      8..65
                     /label=his operon terminator
                     /note="This putative transcriptin terminator from the E.
                     coli his operon has a 2-bp deletion introduced during
                     synthesis. Its efficiency has not been determined."
     terminator      87..114
                     /label=T7Te terminator
                     /note="phage T7 early transcription terminator"
     terminator      130..201
                     /label=rrnB T1 terminator
                     /note="transcription terminator T1 from the E. coli rrnB
                     gene"
     RBS             932..943
                     /note="strong bacterial ribosome binding site (Elowitz and
                     Leibler, 2000)"
     terminator      1021..1064
                     /label=bacterial terminator
                     /note="putative bacterial transcription terminator"
     primer_bind     complement(1068..1086)
                     /label=pBRforEco
                     /note="pBR322 vectors, upsteam of EcoRI site, forward
                     primer"
     CDS             1248..1907
                     /codon_start=1
                     /gene="cat"
                     /product="chloramphenicol acetyltransferase"
                     /label=CmR
                     /note="confers resistance to chloramphenicol"
                     /translation="MEKKITGYTTVDISQWHRKEHFEAFQSVAQCTYNQTVQLDITAFL
                     KTVKKNKHKFYPAFIHILARLMNAHPEFRMAMKDGELVIWDSVHPCYTVFHEQTETFSS
                     LWSEYHDDFRQFLHIYSQDVACYGENLAYFPKGFIENMFFVSANPWVSFTSFDLNVANM
                     DNFFAPVFTMGKYYTQGDKVLMPLAIQVHHAVCDGFHVGRMLNELQQYCDEWQGGA"
     primer_bind     complement(1314..1333)
                     /label=CAT-R
                     /note="Chloramphenicol resistance gene, reverse primer"
     terminator      1928..2022
                     /label=lambda t0 terminator
                     /note="transcription terminator from phage lambda"
     rep_origin      2205..2793
                     /direction=RIGHT
                     /label=ori
                     /note="high-copy-number ColE1/pMB1/pBR322/pUC origin of
                     replication"
     primer_bind     2694..2713
                     /label=pBR322ori-F
                     /note="pBR322 origin, forward primer"
     primer_bind     2947..2964
                     /label=L4440
                     /note="L4440 vector, forward primer"
ORIGIN
        1 gaagtaatct tttcggtttt aaagaaaaag ggcagggtgg tgacaccttg cccttttttg
       61 ccggactgca ggggtatatg caggtgcgca gaaaggccca cccgaaggtg agccagtgtg
      121 actctagtag agagcgttca ccgacaaaca acagataaaa cgaaaggccc agtctttcga
      181 ctgagccttt cgttttattt gaagctcatt acttatacag ctcgtccata ccgtgggtga
      241 tgcccgcagc ggtcacaaat tccagcagga ccatgtgatc acgtttttcg ttcggatctt
      301 tgctcagcac gctttgggtg ctcagatagt gattatccgg cagcaaaacc ggaccgtcac
      361 caattggggt gttctgctgg taatggtcgg ccagttggac gctaccgtcc tcaacattgt
      421 ggcgaatctt gaaattggcc ttgatgccgt tcttttgctt gtctgccgta atgtaaacat
      481 tatggctgtt gaagttatac tccagtttat ggcccagaat gttaccatcc tctttaaagt
      541 cgataccctt caattcgata cgattgacca gcgtgtcacc ttcaaactta acctctgcgc
      601 gagttttgta gtagccatca tccttgaagg aaatggtacg ctcctggacg taaccctccg
      661 gcatcgcaga tttgaagaaa tcgtgttgtt tcatgtggtc cggataacgc gcaaaacact
      721 gcacgccata cgtcaacgtc gtcaccaagg tcggccaagg caccggcagt ttaccggtgg
      781 tgcagatgaa cttcagggtc agtttgccgt tggtcgcgtc gccctcacct tcaccgcgaa
      841 cgctaaactt atgaccgttc acatcgccgt ccagctcgac cagaatcgga actacgcccg
      901 tgaacagttc ttcgccttta cgcatttagt atttctcctc tttctctagt agctagcact
      961 atacctagga ctgagctagc cgtaaacacc tgcatatctc ctgactgaga ccgaattcca
     1021 gaaatcatcc ttagcgaaag ctaaggattt tttttatctg aaattctgcc tcgtgatacg
     1081 cctattttta taggttaatg tcatgataat aatggtttct tagacgtcag gtggcactcg
     1141 agttgatcgg gcacgtaaga ggttccaact ttcaccataa tgaaataaga tcactaccgg
     1201 gcgtattttt tgagttatcg agattttcag gagctaagga agctaaaatg gagaaaaaaa
     1261 tcactggata taccaccgtt gatatatccc aatggcatcg taaagaacat tttgaggcat
     1321 ttcagtcagt tgctcaatgt acctataacc agaccgttca gctggatatt acggcctttt
     1381 taaagaccgt aaagaaaaat aagcacaagt tttatccggc ctttattcac attcttgccc
     1441 gcctgatgaa tgctcatccg gaatttcgta tggcaatgaa agacggtgag ctggtgatat
     1501 gggatagtgt tcacccttgt tacaccgttt tccatgagca aactgaaacg ttttcatcgc
     1561 tctggagtga ataccacgac gatttccggc agtttctaca catatattcg caagatgtgg
     1621 cgtgttacgg tgaaaacctg gcctatttcc ctaaagggtt tattgagaat atgtttttcg
     1681 tctcagccaa tccctgggtg agtttcacca gttttgattt aaacgtggcc aatatggaca
     1741 acttcttcgc ccccgttttc accatgggca aatattatac gcaaggcgac aaggtgctga
     1801 tgccgctggc gattcaggtt catcatgccg tttgtgatgg cttccatgtc ggcagaatgc
     1861 ttaatgaatt acaacagtac tgcgatgagt ggcagggcgg ggcgtaattt gatatcgagc
     1921 tcgcttggac tcctgttgat agatccagta atgacctcag aactccatct ggatttgttc
     1981 agaacgctcg gttgccgccg ggcgtttttt attggtgaga atccaagcct cgagctgtca
     2041 gaccaagttt actcatatat actttagatt gatttaaaac ttcattttta atttaaaagg
     2101 atctaggtga agatcctttt tgataatctc atgaccaaaa tcccttaacg tgagttttcg
     2161 ttccactgag cgtcagaccc cgtagaaaag atcaaaggat cttcttgaga tccttttttt
     2221 ctgcgcgtaa tctgctgctt gcaaacaaaa aaaccaccgc taccagcggt ggtttgtttg
     2281 ccggatcaag agctaccaac tctttttccg aaggtaactg gcttcagcag agcgcagata
     2341 ccaaatactg ttcttctagt gtagccgtag ttaggccacc acttcaagaa ctctgtagca
     2401 ccgcctacat acctcgctct gctaatcctg ttaccagtgg ctgctgccag tggcgataag
     2461 tcgtgtctta ccgggttgga ctcaagacga tagttaccgg ataaggcgca gcggtcgggc
     2521 tgaacggggg gttcgtgcac acagcccagc ttggagcgaa cgacctacac cgaactgaga
     2581 tacctacagc gtgagctatg agaaagcgcc acgcttcccg aagggagaaa ggcggacagg
     2641 tatccggtaa gcggcagggt cggaacagga gagcgcacga gggagcttcc agggggaaac
     2701 gcctggtatc tttatagtcc tgtcgggttt cgccacctct gacttgagcg tcgatttttg
     2761 tgatgctcgt caggggggcg gagcctgtgg aaaaacgcca gcaacgcggc ctttttacgg
     2821 ttcctggcct tttgctggcc ttttgctcac atgttctttc ctgcgttatc ccctgattct
     2881 gtggataacc gtattaccgc ctttgagtga gctgataccg ctcgccgcag ccgaacgacc
     2941 gagcgcagcg agtcagtgag cgaggaagcc tgcataacgc
//
